Addgene plasmid #99378: pLV-TetO-hNGN2-Neo
Purpose: Expresses human NEUROGENIN2 (hNGN2) and neomycin resistance gene under control of TetON promoter. 3rd generation lentiviral backbone.
Depositing lab: Kristen Brennand. Depositing organization: Icahn School of Medicine at Mount Sinai. Publication: Evaluating Synthetic Activation and Repression of Neuropsychiatric-Related Genes in hiPSC-Derived NPCs, Neurons, and Astrocytes. Ho SM, Hartley BJ, Flaherty E, Rajarajan P, Abdelaal R, Obiorah I, Barretto N, Muhammad H, Phatnani HP, Akbarian S, Brennand KJ. Stem Cell Reports. 2017 Aug 8;9(2):615-628. doi: 10.1016/j.stemcr.2017.06.012. Epub 2017 Jul 27. PubMed 28757163.
Backbone
  Vector backbone: Tet-O-FUW
  Backbone size w/o insert (bp): 8387
  Total vector size (bp): 10108
  Vector type: Mammalian Expression, Lentiviral
  Selectable markers: Neomycin (select with G418)
Growth in bacteria
  Bacterial resistance: Ampicillin, 100 μg/mL
  Growth temperature: 30°C
  Growth strain: NEB Stable
  Copy number: High Copy
Gene/Insert
  Gene/Insert name: hNGN2-P2A-Neo
  Species: H. sapiens (human)
  Entrez Gene: NEUROG2 (a.k.a. Atoh4, Math4A, NGN2, bHLHa8, ngn-2)
  Promoter: TetO
  Cloning method: Gibson Cloning
  Sequencing primers: 5′ LNCX; 3′ WPRE-R
Resource information
  A portion of this plasmid was derived from a plasmid made by: hNGN2: Addgene plasmid #79049 (Kristen Brennand lab)
Terms and licenses: Academic/Nonprofit Terms; Industry Terms: Not Available to Industry
How to cite: pLV-TetO-hNGN2-Neo was a gift from Kristen Brennand (Addgene plasmid # 99378 ; http://n2t.net/addgene:99378 ; RRID:Addgene_99378)
