[The description below was written by a language model from this plasmid's Addgene catalogue record and pLannotate feature annotations shown in this document.]
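Description:
pLV-TetO-hNGN2-Neo is a third-generation lentiviral transfer plasmid of about 10.1 kb, built on the Tet-O-FUW backbone, for doxycycline-inducible expression of human NEUROGENIN2 (NEUROG2/NGN2) in mammalian cells. It is propagated in E. coli through a high-copy ColE1/pUC-type origin with ampicillin selection (AmpR). The backbone also carries an f1 origin and an SV40/EM7-driven bleomycin/Zeocin resistance cassette that lies outside the LTRs and so is not part of the packaged viral genome. A CMV enhancer/promoter fused to a truncated HIV-1 5' LTR drives Tat-independent transcription of the viral genome in packaging cells. This is followed by the Ψ packaging signal, a gag fragment, the RRE for Rev-dependent nuclear export and the cPPT/CTS. The downstream LTR is also annotated as truncated and is followed by a bGH polyadenylation signal.

The payload sits between the cPPT and a WPRE, which enhances transcript stability and expression. A tetracycline response element with seven tetO copies, coupled to a minimal CMV promoter, controls a single open reading frame, hNGN2-P2A-Neo. The bHLH proneural transcription factor is linked by a self-cleaving P2A peptide to the Tn5 aminoglycoside phosphotransferase. Induction therefore produces NGN2 and G418 resistance together, allowing selection of cells that are actively expressing the transgene. No tetracycline transactivator is encoded on this plasmid, so rtTA must be supplied separately. The hNGN2 sequence was derived from an earlier plasmid from the same laboratory, and the insert was assembled by Gibson cloning. The associated publication concerns hiPSC-derived neural progenitors, neurons and astrocytes, consistent with use of this vector for NGN2-driven induction of neurons from human stem cells.
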