Features (pLannotate 1.2.2; 33 found; start..end, strand, type, name):
      1..380     +  enhancer       CMV enhancer: human cytomegalovirus immediate early enhancer
    381..580     +  promoter       CMV promoter: human cytomegalovirus (CMV) immediate early promoter
    598..778     +  LTR            5' LTR (truncated): truncated 5' long terminal repeat (LTR) from HIV-1
    825..950     +  misc_feature   HIV-1 Ψ: packaging signal of human immunodeficiency virus type 1
    934..1297    +  CDS            HIV-1 gag (fragment): gag protein from human immunodeficiency virus 1; gag
   1443..1676    +  misc_feature   RRE: The Rev response element (RRE) of HIV-1 allows for Rev-dependent mRNA export from the nucleus to the cytoplasm.
   2053..2153    +  CDS            Rev (fragment): human immunodeficiency virus 1 (HIV-1) Rev protein; rev; enhances nuclear export of unspliced and incompletely spliced viral mRNAs
   2203..2320    +  misc_feature   cPPT/CTS: central polypurine tract and central termination sequence of HIV-1
   2377..2647    +  protein_bind   tetracycline response element: contains seven copies of the tetracycline operator tetO tetracycline repressor TetR
   2658..2675    +  misc_feature   MCS (fragment): pUC18/19 multiple cloning site
   2680..2718    +  promoter       minimal CMV promoter: human cytomegalovirus (CMV) immediate early promoter
   2824..3639    +  CDS            NEUROG2: NGN2_HUMAN - Also known as ATOH4, BHLHA8, NGN2. Experimental evidence at protein level: Swiss-Prot protein existence level 1. Transcriptional regulator. Involved in neuronal differentiation. Activates transcription by binding to the E box (5'- CANNTG-3'). From Homo sapiens (Human).
   3724..4524    +  CDS            NeoR/KanR: aminoglycoside phosphotransferase from Tn5; aph(3')-II (or nptII); confers resistance to neomycin, kanamycin, and G418 (Geneticin®)
   4540..4563    +  misc_feature   MCS (fragment): pBluescript multiple cloning site
   4563..5151    +  misc_feature   WPRE: woodchuck hepatitis virus posttranscriptional regulatory element
   5088..5669    +  CDS            nef (fragment): NEF_HV1H2 - Experimental evidence at protein level: Swiss-Prot protein existence level 1. Extracellular Nef protein targets CD4(+) T-lymphocytes for apoptosis by interacting with CXCR4 surface receptors. From Human immunodeficiency virus type 1 group M subtype B (isolate HXB2) (HIV-1).
   5676..5856    +  LTR            5' LTR (truncated): truncated 5' long terminal repeat (LTR) from HIV-1
   5888..6112    +  polyA_signal   bGH poly(A) signal: bovine growth hormone polyadenylation signal
   6116..6137    +  promoter       SV40 promoter (fragment): SV40 enhancer and early promoter
   6158..6586    +  rep_origin     f1 ori (sequence partly withheld): f1 bacteriophage origin of replication; arrow indicates direction of (+) strand synthesis
   6600..6929    +  promoter       SV40 promoter: SV40 enhancer and early promoter
   6977..7024    +  promoter       EM7 promoter: synthetic bacterial promoter&nbsp
   7043..7417    +  CDS            BleoR: antibiotic-binding protein; Sh ble from Streptoalloteichus hindustanus; confers resistance to bleomycin, phleomycin, and Zeocin™
   7427..7552    +  CDS            ble (fragment): BLE_KLEPN - Experimental evidence at protein level: Swiss-Prot protein existence level 1. Binding protein with a strong affinity to the bleomycin family of antibiotics. Binds to CL990; an antimitotic-antibiotic compound. From Klebsiella pneumoniae.
   7547..7668    +  polyA_signal   SV40 poly(A) signal: SV40 polyadenylation signal
   7741..7757    -  protein_bind   lac operator: The lac repressor binds to the lac operator to inhibit transcription in E. coli. This inhibition can be relieved by adding lactose or isopropyl-β-D-thiogalactopyranoside (IPTG). lac repressor encoded by lacI
   7765..7795    -  promoter       lac promoter: promoter for the E. coli lac operon
   7810..7831    -  protein_bind   CAP binding site: CAP binding activates transcription in the presence of cAMP. E. coli catabolite activator protein
   7844..7936    -  CDS            lacI (fragment): lac repressor; lacI; The lac repressor binds to the lac operator to inhibit transcription in E. coli. This inhibition can be relieved by adding lactose or isopropyl-β-D-thiogalactopyranoside (IPTG).
   8119..8707    -  rep_origin     ori: high-copy-number ColE1/pMB1/pBR322/pUC origin of replication
   8878..9738    -  CDS            AmpR: β-lactamase; bla; confers resistance to ampicillin, carbenicillin, and related antibiotics
   9739..9843    -  promoter       AmpR promoter: bla
   9902..9954    -  misc_feature   bom (fragment): basis of mobility region from pBR322
>Addgene plasmid #99378 | pLV-TetO-hNGN2-Neo | addgene full sequence | sequence record 191030 | Addgene NGS Result
GACATTGATTATTGACTAGTTATTAATAGTAATCAATTACGGGGTCATTAGTTCATAGCCCATATATGGA
GTTCCGCGTTACATAACTTACGGTAAATGGCCCGCCTGGCTGACCGCCCAACGACCCCCGCCCATTGACG
TCAATAATGACGTATGTTCCCATAGTAACGCCAATAGGGACTTTCCATTGACGTCAATGGGTGGAGTATT
TACGGTAAACTGCCCACTTGGCAGTACATCAAGTGTATCATATGCCAAGTACGCCCCCTATTGACGTCAA
TGACGGTAAATGGCCCGCCTGGCATTATGCCCAGTACATGACCTTATGGGACTTTCCTACTTGGCAGTAC
ATCTACGTATTAGTCATCGCTATTACCATGGTGATGCGGTTTTGGCAGTACATCAATGGGCGTGGATAGC
GGTTTGACTCACGGGGATTTCCAAGTCTCCACCCCATTGACGTCAATGGGAGTTTGTTTTGGCACCAAAA
TCAACGGGACTTTCCAAAATGTCGTAACAACTCCGCCCCATTGACGCAAATGGGCGGTAGGCGTGTACGG
TGGGAGGTCTATATAAGCAGCGCGTTTTGCCTGTACTGGGTCTCTCTGGTTAGACCAGATCTGAGCCTGG
GAGCTCTCTGGCTAACTAGGGAACCCACTGCTTAAGCCTCAATAAAGCTTGCCTTGAGTGCTTCAAGTAG
TGTGTGCCCGTCTGTTGTGTGACTCTGGTAACTAGAGATCCCTCAGACCCTTTTAGTCAGTGTGGAAAAT
CTCTAGCAGTGGCGCCCGAACAGGGACTTGAAAGCGAAAGGGAAACCAGAGGAGCTCTCTCGACGCAGGA
CTCGGCTTGCTGAAGCGCGCACGGCAAGAGGCGAGGGGCGGCGACTGGTGAGTACGCCAAAAATTTTGAC
TAGCGGAGGCTAGAAGGAGAGAGATGGGTGCGAGAGCGTCAGTATTAAGCGGGGGAGAATTAGATCGCGA
TGGGAAAAAATTCGGTTAAGGCCAGGGGGAAAGAAAAAATATAAATTAAAACATATAGTATGGGCAAGCA
GGGAGCTAGAACGATTCGCAGTTAATCCTGGCCTGTTAGAAACATCAGAAGGCTGTAGACAAATACTGGG
ACAGCTACAACCATCCCTTCAGACAGGATCAGAAGAACTTAGATCATTATATAATACAGTAGCAACCCTC
TATTGTGTGCATCAAAGGATAGAGATAAAAGACACCAAGGAAGCTTTAGACAAGATAGAGGAAGAGCAAA
ACAAAAGTAAGACCACCGCACAGCAAGCGGCCGCTGATCTTCAGACCTGGAGGAGGAGATATGAGGGACA
ATTGGAGAAGTGAATTATATAAATATAAAGTAGTAAAAATTGAACCATTAGGAGTAGCACCCACCAAGGC
AAAGAGAAGAGTGGTGCAGAGAGAAAAAAGAGCAGTGGGAATAGGAGCTTTGTTCCTTGGGTTCTTGGGA
GCAGCAGGAAGCACTATGGGCGCAGCGTCAATGACGCTGACGGTACAGGCCAGACAATTATTGTCTGGTA
TAGTGCAGCAGCAGAACAATTTGCTGAGGGCTATTGAGGCGCAACAGCATCTGTTGCAACTCACAGTCTG
GGGCATCAAGCAGCTCCAGGCAAGAATCCTGGCTGTGGAAAGATACCTAAAGGATCAACAGCTCCTGGGG
ATTTGGGGTTGCTCTGGAAAACTCATTTGCACCACTGCTGTGCCTTGGAATGCTAGTTGGAGTAATAAAT
CTCTGGAACAGATTTGGAATCACACGACCTGGATGGAGTGGGACAGAGAAATTAACAATTACACAAGCTT
AATACACTCCTTAATTGAAGAATCGCAAAACCAGCAAGAAAAGAATGAACAAGAATTATTGGAATTAGAT
AAATGGGCAAGTTTGTGGAATTGGTTTAACATAACAAATTGGCTGTGGTATATAAAATTATTCATAATGA
TAGTAGGAGGCTTGGTAGGTTTAAGAATAGTTTTTGCTGTACTTTCTATAGTGAATAGAGTTAGGCAGGG
ATATTCACCATTATCGTTTCAGACCCACCTCCCAACCCCGAGGGGACCCGACAGGCCCGAAGGAATAGAA
GAAGAAGGTGGAGAGAGAGACAGAGACAGATCCATTCGATTAGTGAACGGATCGGCACTGCGTGCGCCAA
TTCTGCAGACAAATGGCAGTATTCATCCACAATTTTAAAAGAAAAGGGGGGATTGGGGGGTACAGTGCAG
GGGAAAGAATAGTAGACATAATAGCAACAGACATACAAACTAAAGAATTACAAAAACAAATTACAAAAAT
TCAAAATTTTCGGGTTTATTACAGGGACAGCAGAGATCCAGTTTGGTTAGATCTCGAGTTTACCACTCCC
TATCAGTGATAGAGAAAAGTGAAAGTCGAGTTTACCACTCCCTATCAGTGATAGAGAAAAGTGAAAGTCG
AGTTTACCACTCCCTATCAGTGATAGAGAAAAGTGAAAGTCGAGTTTACCACTCCCTATCAGTGATAGAG
AAAAGTGAAAGTCGAGTTTACCACTCCCTATCAGTGATAGAGAAAAGTGAAAGTCGAGTTTACCACTCCC
TATCAGTGATAGAGAAAAGTGAAAGTCGAGTTTACCACTCCCTATCAGTGATAGAGAAAAGTGAAAGTCG
AGCTCGGTACCCGGGTCGAGGTAGGCGTGTACGGTGGGAGGCCTATATAAGCAGAGCTCGTTTAGTGAAC
CGTCAGATCGCCTGGAGACGCCATCCACGCTGTTTTGACCTCCATAGAAGACACCGGGACCGATCCAGCC
TCCGCGGCCCCGAATTCGCCACCATGTTCGTCAAATCCGAGACCTTGGAGTTGAAGGAGGAAGAGGACGT
GTTAGTGCTGCTCGGATCGGCCTCCCCCGCCTTGGCGGCCCTGACCCCGCTGTCATCCAGCGCCGACGAA
GAAGAGGAGGAGGAGCCGGGCGCGTCAGGCGGGGCGCGTCGGCAGCGCGGGGCTGAGGCCGGGCAGGGGG
CGCGGGGCGGCGTGGCTGCGGGTGCGGAGGGCTGCCGGCCCGCACGGCTGCTGGGTCTGGTACACGATTG
CAAACGGCGCCCTTCCCGGGCGCGGGCCGTCTCCCGAGGCGCCAAGACGGCCGAGACGGTGCAGCGCATC
AAGAAGACCCGTAGACTGAAGGCCAACAACCGCGAGCGAAACCGCATGCACAACCTCAACGCGGCACTGG
ACGCGCTGCGCGAGGTGCTCCCCACGTTCCCCGAGGACGCCAAGCTCACCAAGATCGAGACCCTGCGCTT
CGCCCACAACTACATCTGGGCACTCACCGAGACCCTGCGCCTGGCGGATCACTGCGGGGGCGGCGGCGGG
GGCCTGCCGGGGGCGCTCTTCTCCGAGGCAGTGTTGCTGAGCCCGGGAGGAGCCAGCGCCGCCCTGAGCA
GCAGCGGAGACAGCCCCTCGCCCGCCTCCACGTGGAGTTGCACCAACAGCCCCGCGCCGTCCTCCTCCGT
GTCCTCCAATTCCACCTCCCCCTACAGCTGCACTTTATCGCCCGCCAGCCCGGCCGGGTCAGACATGGAC
TATTGGCAGCCCCCACCTCCCGACAAGCACCGCTATGCACCTCACCTCCCCATAGCCAGGGATTGTATCG
AATTCGGATCTGGCGCCACGAATTTCTCGCTACTCAAGCAGGCCGGTGATGTCGAGGAAAACCCTGGTCC
TATGGTGTCTAGAGGATCGGCTATTGAACAAGATGGATTGCACGCAGGTTCTCCGGCCGCTTGGGTGGAG
AGGCTATTCGGCTATGACTGGGCACAACAGACAATCGGCTGCTCTGATGCCGCCGTGTTCCGGCTGTCAG
CGCAGGGGCGCCCGGTTCTTTTTGTCAAGACCGACCTGTCCGGTGCCCTGAATGAACTGCAGGACGAGGC
AGCGCGGCTATCGTGGCTGGCCACGACGGGCGTTCCTTGCGCAGCTGTGCTCGACGTTGTCACTGAAGCG
GGAAGGGACTGGCTGCTATTGGGCGAAGTGCCGGGGCAGGATCTCCTGTCATCTCACCTTGCTCCTGCCG
AGAAAGTATCCATCATGGCTGATGCAATGCGGCGGCTGCATACGCTTGATCCGGCTACCTGCCCATTCGA
CCACCAAGCGAAACATCGCATCGAGCGAGCACGTACTCGGATGGAAGCCGGTCTTGTCGATCAGGATGAT
CTGGACGAAGAGCATCAGGGGCTCGCGCCAGCCGAACTGTTCGCCAGGCTCAAGGCGCGCATGCCCGACG
GCGAGGATCTCGTCGTGACCCATGGCGATGCCTGCTTGCCGAATATCATGGTGGAAAATGGCCGCTTTTC
TGGATTCATCGACTGTGGCCGGCTGGGTGTGGCGGACCGCTATCAGGACATAGCGTTGGCTACCCGTGAT
ATTGCTGAAGAGCTTGGCGGCGAATGGGCTGACCGCTTCCTCGTGCTTTACGGTATCGCCGCTCCCGATT
CGCAGCGCATCGCCTTCTATCGCCTTCTTGACGAGTTCTTCTGATTAATTAAGCTAGCTAATTCGATATC
AAGCTTATCGATAATCAACCTCTGGATTACAAAATTTGTGAAAGATTGACTGGTATTCTTAACTATGTTG
CTCCTTTTACGCTATGTGGATACGCTGCTTTAATGCCTTTGTATCATGCTATTGCTTCCCGTATGGCTTT
CATTTTCTCCTCCTTGTATAAATCCTGGTTGCTGTCTCTTTATGAGGAGTTGTGGCCCGTTGTCAGGCAA
CGTGGCGTGGTGTGCACTGTGTTTGCTGACGCAACCCCCACTGGTTGGGGCATTGCCACCACCTGTCAGC
TCCTTTCCGGGACTTTCGCTTTCCCCCTCCCTATTGCCACGGCGGAACTCATCGCCGCCTGCCTTGCCCG
CTGCTGGACAGGGGCTCGGCTGTTGGGCACTGACAATTCCGTGGTGTTGTCGGGGAAATCATCGTCCTTT
CCTTGGCTGCTCGCCTGTGTTGCCACCTGGATTCTGCGCGGGACGTCCTTCTGCTACGTCCCTTCGGCCC
TCAATCCAGCGGACCTTCCTTCCCGCGGCCTGCTGCCGGCTCTGCGGCCTCTTCCGCGTCTTCGCCTTCG
CCCTCAGACGAGTCGGATCTCCCTTTGGGCCGCCTCCCCGCATCGATACCGTCGACCTCGAGACCTAGAA
AAACATGGAGCAATCACAAGTAGCAATACAGCAGCTACCAATGCTGATTGTGCCTGGCTAGAAGCACAAG
AGGAGGAGGAGGTGGGTTTTCCAGTCACACCTCAGGTACCTTTAAGACCAATGACTTACAAGGCAGCTGT
AGATCTTAGCCACTTTTTAAAAGAAAAGGGGGGACTGGAAGGGCTAATTCACTCCCAACGAAGACAAGAT
ATCCTTGATCTGTGGATCTACCACACACAAGGCTACTTCCCTGATTGGCAGAACTACACACCAGGGCCAG
GGATCAGATATCCACTGACCTTTGGATGGTGCTACAAGCTAGTACCAGTTGAGCAAGAGAAGGTAGAAGA
AGCCAATGAAGGAGAGAACACCCGCTTGTTACACCCTGTGAGCCTGCATGGGATGGATGACCCGGAGAGA
GAAGTATTAGAGTGGAGGTTTGACAGCCGCCTAGCATTTCATCACATGGCCCGAGAGCTGCATCCGGACT
GTACTGGGTCTCTCTGGTTAGACCAGATCTGAGCCTGGGAGCTCTCTGGCTAACTAGGGAACCCACTGCT
TAAGCCTCAATAAAGCTTGCCTTGAGTGCTTCAAGTAGTGTGTGCCCGTCTGTTGTGTGACTCTGGTAAC
TAGAGATCCCTCAGACCCTTTTAGTCAGTGTGGAAAATCTCTAGCAGGGCCCGTTTAAACCCGCTGATCA
GCCTCGACTGTGCCTTCTAGTTGCCAGCCATCTGTTGTTTGCCCCTCCCCCGTGCCTTCCTTGACCCTGG
AAGGTGCCACTCCCACTGTCCTTTCCTAATAAAATGAGGAAATTGCATCGCATTGTCTGAGTAGGTGTCA
TTCTATTCTGGGGGGTGGGGTGGGGCAGGACAGCAAGGGGGAGGATTGGGAAGACAATAGCAGGCATGCT
GGGGATGCGGTGGGCTCTATGGCTTCTGAGGCGGAAAGAACCAGCTGGGGCTCTAGGGGGTATCCCC
[124 nt withheld, positions 6158-6281]
C
[91 nt withheld, positions 6283-6373]
A
[49 nt withheld, positions 6375-6423]
CCTTTGACGTTGGAGTCCACGTTCTTT
[37 nt withheld, positions 6451-6487]
ACCCTATCTCGGTCTATTCTTTTGATTTATAAGGGATTTTGCCGATTTCGGCCTATTGGTTAAAAAATGA
GCTGATTTAACAAAAATTTAACGCGAATTAATTCTGTGGAATGTGTGTCAGTTAGGGTGTGGAAAGTCCC
CAGGCTCCCCAGCAGGCAGAAGTATGCAAAGCATGCATCTCAATTAGTCAGCAACCAGGTGTGGAAAGTC
CCCAGGCTCCCCAGCAGGCAGAAGTATGCAAAGCATGCATCTCAATTAGTCAGCAACCATAGTCCCGCCC
CTAACTCCGCCCATCCCGCCCCTAACTCCGCCCAGTTCCGCCCATTCTCCGCCCCATGGCTGACTAATTT
TTTTTATTTATGCAGAGGCCGAGGCCGCCTCTGCCTCTGAGCTATTCCAGAAGTAGTGAGGAGGCTTTTT
TGGAGGCCTAGGCTTTTGCAAAAAGCTCCCGGGAGCTTGTATATCCATTTTCGGATCTGATCAGCACGTG
TTGACAATTAATCATCGGCATAGTATATCGGCATAGTATAATACGACAAGGTGAGGAACTAAACCATGGC
CAAGTTGACCAGTGCCGTTCCGGTGCTCACCGCGCGCGACGTCGCCGGAGCGGTCGAGTTCTGGACCGAC
CGGCTCGGGTTCTCCCGGGACTTCGTGGAGGACGACTTCGCCGGTGTGGTCCGGGACGACGTGACCCTGT
TCATCAGCGCGGTCCAGGACCAGGTGGTGCCGGACAACACCCTGGCCTGGGTGTGGGTGCGCGGCCTGGA
CGAGCTGTACGCCGAGTGGTCGGAGGTCGTGTCCACGAACTTCCGGGACGCCTCCGGGCCGGCCATGACC
GAGATCGGCGAGCAGCCGTGGGGGCGGGAGTTCGCCCTGCGCGACCCGGCCGGCAACTGCGTGCACTTCG
TGGCCGAGGAGCAGGACTGACACGTGCTACGAGATTTCGATTCCACCGCCGCCTTCTATGAAAGGTTGGG
CTTCGGAATCGTTTTCCGGGACGCCGGCTGGATGATCCTCCAGCGCGGGGATCTCATGCTGGAGTTCTTC
GCCCACCCCAACTTGTTTATTGCAGCTTATAATGGTTACAAATAAAGCAATAGCATCACAAATTTCACAA
ATAAAGCATTTTTTTCACTGCATTCTAGTTGTGGTTTGTCCAAACTCATCAATGTATCTTATCATGTCTG
TATACCGTCGACCTCTAGCTAGAGCTTGGCGTAATCATGGTCATAGCTGTTTCCTGTGTGAAATTGTTAT
CCGCTCACAATTCCACACAACATACGAGCCGGAAGCATAAAGTGTAAAGCCTGGGGTGCCTAATGAGTGA
GCTAACTCACATTAATTGCGTTGCGCTCACTGCCCGCTTTCCAGTCGGGAAACCTGTCGTGCCAGCTGCA
TTAATGAATCGGCCAACGCGCGGGGAGAGGCGGTTTGCGTATTGGGCGCTCTTCCGCTTCCTCGCTCACT
GACTCGCTGCGCTCGGTCGTTCGGCTGCGGCGAGCGGTATCAGCTCACTCAAAGGCGGTAATACGGTTAT
CCACAGAATCAGGGGATAACGCAGGAAAGAACATGTGAGCAAAAGGCCAGCAAAAGGCCAGGAACCGTAA
AAAGGCCGCGTTGCTGGCGTTTTTCCATAGGCTCCGCCCCCCTGACGAGCATCACAAAAATCGACGCTCA
AGTCAGAGGTGGCGAAACCCGACAGGACTATAAAGATACCAGGCGTTTCCCCCTGGAAGCTCCCTCGTGC
GCTCTCCTGTTCCGACCCTGCCGCTTACCGGATACCTGTCCGCCTTTCTCCCTTCGGGAAGCGTGGCGCT
TTCTCATAGCTCACGCTGTAGGTATCTCAGTTCGGTGTAGGTCGTTCGCTCCAAGCTGGGCTGTGTGCAC
GAACCCCCCGTTCAGCCCGACCGCTGCGCCTTATCCGGTAACTATCGTCTTGAGTCCAACCCGGTAAGAC
ACGACTTATCGCCACTGGCAGCAGCCACTGGTAACAGGATTAGCAGAGCGAGGTATGTAGGCGGTGCTAC
AGAGTTCTTGAAGTGGTGGCCTAACTACGGCTACACTAGAAGAACAGTATTTGGTATCTGCGCTCTGCTG
AAGCCAGTTACCTTCGGAAAAAGAGTTGGTAGCTCTTGATCCGGCAAACAAACCACCGCTGGTAGCGGTG
GTTTTTTTGTTTGCAAGCAGCAGATTACGCGCAGAAAAAAAGGATCTCAAGAAGATCCTTTGATCTTTTC
TACGGGGTCTGACGCTCAGTGGAACGAAAACTCACGTTAAGGGATTTTGGTCATGAGATTATCAAAAAGG
ATCTTCACCTAGATCCTTTTAAATTAAAAATGAAGTTTTAAATCAATCTAAAGTATATATGAGTAAACTT
GGTCTGACAGTTACCAATGCTTAATCAGTGAGGCACCTATCTCAGCGATCTGTCTATTTCGTTCATCCAT
AGTTGCCTGACTCCCCGTCGTGTAGATAACTACGATACGGGAGGGCTTACCATCTGGCCCCAGTGCTGCA
ATGATACCGCGAGACCCACGCTCACCGGCTCCAGATTTATCAGCAATAAACCAGCCAGCCGGAAGGGCCG
AGCGCAGAAGTGGTCCTGCAACTTTATCCGCCTCCATCCAGTCTATTAATTGTTGCCGGGAAGCTAGAGT
AAGTAGTTCGCCAGTTAATAGTTTGCGCAACGTTGTTGCCATTGCTACAGGCATCGTGGTGTCACGCTCG
TCGTTTGGTATGGCTTCATTCAGCTCCGGTTCCCAACGATCAAGGCGAGTTACATGATCCCCCATGTTGT
GCAAAAAAGCGGTTAGCTCCTTCGGTCCTCCGATCGTTGTCAGAAGTAAGTTGGCCGCAGTGTTATCACT
CATGGTTATGGCAGCACTGCATAATTCTCTTACTGTCATGCCATCCGTAAGATGCTTTTCTGTGACTGGT
GAGTACTCAACCAAGTCATTCTGAGAATAGTGTATGCGGCGACCGAGTTGCTCTTGCCCGGCGTCAATAC
GGGATAATACCGCGCCACATAGCAGAACTTTAAAAGTGCTCATCATTGGAAAACGTTCTTCGGGGCGAAA
ACTCTCAAGGATCTTACCGCTGTTGAGATCCAGTTCGATGTAACCCACTCGTGCACCCAACTGATCTTCA
GCATCTTTTACTTTCACCAGCGTTTCTGGGTGAGCAAAAACAGGAAGGCAAAATGCCGCAAAAAAGGGAA
TAAGGGCGACACGGAAATGTTGAATACTCATACTCTTCCTTTTTCAATATTATTGAAGCATTTATCAGGG
TTATTGTCTCATGAGCGGATACATATTTGAATGTATTTAGAAAAATAAACAAATAGGGGTTCCGCGCACA
TTTCCCCGAAAAGTGCCACCTGACGTCGACGGATCGGGAGATCTCCCGATCCCCTATGGTGCACTCTCAG
TACAATCTGCTCTGATGCCGCATAGTTAAGCCAGTATCTGCTCCCTGCTTGTGTGTTGGAGGTCGCTGAG
TAGTGCGCGAGCAAAATTTAAGCTACAACAAGGCAAGGCTTGACCGACAATTGCATGAAGAATCTGCTTA
GGGTTAGGCGTTTTGCGCTGCTTCGCGATGTACGGGCCAGATATACGCGTT
